Addgene plasmid #169963: pDONR221 CARD8 FIIND
Purpose: pDONR221 for Gateway shuttling. Contains the FIIND (L162M-P434, no stop codon)
Depositing lab: Daniel Bachovchin. Depositing organization: Memorial Sloan-Kettering Cancer Center. Publication: Dipeptidyl peptidase 9 sets a threshold for CARD8 inflammasome formation by sequestering its active C-terminal fragment. Sharif H, Hollingsworth LR, Griswold AR, Hsiao JC, Wang Q, Bachovchin DA, Wu H. Immunity. 2021 Jul 13;54(7):1392-1404.e10. doi: 10.1016/j.immuni.2021.04.024. Epub 2021 May 20. PubMed 34019797.
Backbone
  Vector backbone: pDONR221
  Vector type: Gateway cloning vector
Growth in bacteria
  Bacterial resistance: Kanamycin, 50 μg/mL
  Growth temperature: 37°C
  Growth strain: DH5alpha
  Copy number: High Copy
Gene/Insert
  Gene/Insert name: CARD8
  Species: H. sapiens (human)
  Entrez Gene: CARD8 (a.k.a. CARDINAL, DACAR, DAKAR, NDPP, NDPP1, TUCAN)
  Cloning method: Gateway Cloning
  Sequencing primers: 5′ M13 F; 3′ M13 R
Terms and licenses: Academic/Nonprofit Terms; Industry Terms: Not Available to Industry
How to cite: pDONR221 CARD8 FIIND was a gift from Daniel Bachovchin (Addgene plasmid # 169963 ; http://n2t.net/addgene:169963 ; RRID:Addgene_169963)
