[The description below was written by a language model from this plasmid's Addgene catalogue record and pLannotate feature annotations shown in this document.]
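Description:
pDONR221 CARD8 FIIND is a Gateway entry clone built on the pDONR221 backbone, carrying a fragment of human CARD8 (caspase recruitment domain family member 8). It is a small bacterial plasmid of about 3.4 kb, propagated in E. coli from a high-copy ColE1/pUC-type origin and selected with kanamycin through an aminoglycoside phosphotransferase (KanR) gene. The vector has no eukaryotic promoter or expression elements of its own. It serves as a shuttle and storage vehicle rather than an expression construct.

The insert encodes the FIIND (function-to-find domain) region of CARD8, spanning residues 162 to 434. Leucine 162 is changed to methionine to provide a start codon, and no stop codon is included. This open 3′ end allows the coding sequence to be read through into C-terminal tags supplied by a destination vector. The fragment sits between attL1 and attL2 sites, the products of the BP reaction that created the entry clone, so an LR Clonase reaction can transfer it directionally and in frame into any attR-containing destination vector. Upstream rrnB T1 and T2 terminators insulate the cloning site from read-through transcription originating in the backbone, and a T7 promoter lies just beyond attL2. The short lacZα and lacI fragments in the annotation are backbone remnants with no apparent functional role. M13 forward and reverse primer sites flank the cassette for sequence verification.

The associated publication concerns regulation of CARD8 inflammasome formation by dipeptidyl peptidase 9. The plasmid is therefore presumably a source for generating FIIND-only expression constructs for studies of this kind, though the record does not name specific destination vectors or downstream applications.
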