Features (pLannotate 1.2.2; 10 found; start..end, strand, type, name):
    137..164     -  terminator     rrnB T2 terminator: transcription terminator T2 from the E. coli rrnB gene
    296..339     +  terminator     rrnB T1 terminator: Escherichia coli rrnB; transcription terminator T1 from the E. coli rrnB gene
    386..422     -  CDS            lacZα (fragment): LacZα fragment of β-galactosidase; lacZ fragment
    438..537     +  protein_bind   attL1: mutant version of attL; recombination site for the Gateway® LR reaction LR Clonase™
    522..1373    +  CDS            CARD8 (fragment): CARD8_HUMAN - Also known as DACAR From Homo sapiens (Human).
   1375..1474    -  protein_bind   attL2: mutant version of attL; recombination site for the Gateway® LR reaction LR Clonase™
   1492..1510    -  promoter       T7 promoter: promoter for bacteriophage T7 RNA polymerase
   1644..2453    +  CDS            KanR: aminoglycoside phosphotransferase; aph(3')-Ia; confers resistance to kanamycin in bacteria or G418 (Geneticin®) in eukaryotes
   2600..3188    +  rep_origin     ori: high-copy-number ColE1/pMB1/pBR322/pUC origin of replication
   3371..82      +  CDS            lacI (fragment) (across the origin): lac repressor; lacI; The lac repressor binds to the lac operator to inhibit transcription in E. coli. This inhibition can be relieved by adding lactose or isopropyl-β-D-thiogalactopyranoside (IPTG).
>Addgene plasmid #169963 | pDONR221 CARD8 FIIND | addgene full sequence | sequence record 332713 | Addgene NGS Result
GCAAACCGCCTCTCCCCGCGCGTTGGCCGATTCATTAATGCAGCTGGCACGACAGGTTTCCCGACTGGAA
AGCGGGCAGTGAGCGCAACGCAATTAATACGCGTACCGCTAGCCAGGAAGAGTTTGTAGAAACGCAAAAA
GGCCATCCGTCAGGATGGCCTTCTGCTTAGTTTGATGCCTGGCAGTTTATGGCGGGCGTCCTGCCCGCCA
CCCTCCGGGCCGTTGCTTCACAACGTTCAAATCCGCTCCCGGCGGATTTGTCCTACTCAGGAGAGCGTTC
ACCGACAAACAACAGATAAAACGAAAGGCCCAGTCTTCCGACTGAGCCTTTCGTTTTATTTGATGCCTGG
CAGTTCCCTACTCTCGCGTTAACGCTAGCATGGATGTTTTCCCAGTCACGACGTTGTAAAACGACGGCCA
GTCTTAAGCTCGGGCCCCAAATAATGATTTTATTTTGACTGATAGTGACCTGTTCGTTGCAACAAATTGA
TGAGCAATGCTTTTTTATAATGCCAACTTTGTACAAAAAAGCAGGCTTCGAAGGAGATAGAACCATGGGG
CCTGAAGGAAATGTGGATGTTGAGTTGATTGATAAGAGCACAAACAGATACAGCGTTTGGTTCCCCACTG
CTGGCTGGTATCTGTGGTCAGCCACAGGCCTCGGCTTCCTGGTAAGGGATGAGGTCACAGTGACGATTGC
GTTTGGTTCCTGGAGTCAGCACCTGGCCCTGGACCTGCAGCACCATGAACAGTGGCTGGTGGGCGGCCCC
TTGTTTGATGTCACTGCAGAGCCAGAGGAGGCTGTCGCCGAAATCCACCTCCCCCACTTCATCTCCCTCC
AAGCAGGTGAGGTGGACGTCTCCTGGTTTCTCGTTGCCCATTTTAAGAATGAAGGGATGGTCCTGGAGCA
TCCAGCCCGGGTGGAGCCTTTCTATGCTGTCCTGGAAAGCCCCAGCTTCTCTCTGATGGGCATCCTGCTG
CGGATCGCCAGTGGGACTCGCCTCTCCATCCCCATCACTTCCAACACATTGATCTATTATCACCCCCACC
CCGAAGATATTAAGTTCCACTTGTACCTTGTCCCCAGCGACGCCTTGCTAACAAAGGCGATAGATGATGA
GGAAGATCGCTTCCATGGTGTGCGCCTGCAGACTTCGCCCCCAATGGAACCCCTGAACTTTGGTTCCAGT
TATATTGTGTCTAATTCTGCTAACCTGAAAGTAATGCCCAAGGAGTTGAAATTGTCCTACAGGAGCCCTG
GAGAAATTCAGCACTTCTCAAAATTCTATGCTGGGCAGATGAAGGAACCCATTCAACTTGAGATTACTGA
AAAAAGACATGGGACTTTGGTGTGGGATACTGAGGTGAAGCCAGACCCAGCTTTCTTGTACAAAGTTGGC
ATTATAAGAAAGCATTGCTTATCAATTTGTTGCAACGAACAGGTCACTATCAGTCAAAATAAAATCATTA
TTTGCCATCCAGCTGATATCCCCTATAGTGAGTCGTATTACATGGTCATAGCTGTTTCCTGGCAGCTCTG
GCCCGTGTCTCAAAATCTCTGATGTTACATTGCACAAGATAAAAATATATCATCATGAACAATAAAACTG
TCTGCTTACATAAACAGTAATACAAGGGGTGTTATGAGCCATATTCAACGGGAAACGTCGAGGCCGCGAT
TAAATTCCAACATGGATGCTGATTTATATGGGTATAAATGGGCTCGCGATAATGTCGGGCAATCAGGTGC
GACAATCTATCGCTTGTATGGGAAGCCCGATGCGCCAGAGTTGTTTCTGAAACATGGCAAAGGTAGCGTT
GCCAATGATGTTACAGATGAGATGGTCAGACTAAACTGGCTGACGGAATTTATGCCTCTTCCGACCATCA
AGCATTTTATCCGTACTCCTGATGATGCATGGTTACTCACCACTGCGATCCCCGGAAAAACAGCATTCCA
GGTATTAGAAGAATATCCTGATTCAGGTGAAAATATTGTTGATGCGCTGGCAGTGTTCCTGCGCCGGTTG
CATTCGATTCCTGTTTGTAATTGTCCTTTTAACAGCGATCGCGTATTTCGTCTCGCTCAGGCGCAATCAC
GAATGAATAACGGTTTGGTTGATGCGAGTGATTTTGATGACGAGCGTAATGGCTGGCCTGTTGAACAAGT
CTGGAAAGAAATGCATAAACTTTTGCCATTCTCACCGGATTCAGTCGTCACTCATGGTGATTTCTCACTT
GATAACCTTATTTTTGACGAGGGGAAATTAATAGGTTGTATTGATGTTGGACGAGTCGGAATCGCAGACC
GATACCAGGATCTTGCCATCCTATGGAACTGCCTCGGTGAGTTTTCTCCTTCATTACAGAAACGGCTTTT
TCAAAAATATGGTATTGATAATCCTGATATGAATAAATTGCAGTTTCATTTGATGCTCGATGAGTTTTTC
TAATCAGAATTGGTTAATTGGTTGTAACACTGGCAGAGCATTACGCTGACTTGACGGGACGGCGCAAGCT
CATGACCAAAATCCCTTAACGTGAGTTACGCGTCGTTCCACTGAGCGTCAGACCCCGTAGAAAAGATCAA
AGGATCTTCTTGAGATCCTTTTTTTCTGCGCGTAATCTGCTGCTTGCAAACAAAAAAACCACCGCTACCA
GCGGTGGTTTGTTTGCCGGATCAAGAGCTACCAACTCTTTTTCCGAAGGTAACTGGCTTCAGCAGAGCGC
AGATACCAAATACTGTTCTTCTAGTGTAGCCGTAGTTAGGCCACCACTTCAAGAACTCTGTAGCACCGCC
TACATACCTCGCTCTGCTAATCCTGTTACCAGTGGCTGCTGCCAGTGGCGATAAGTCGTGTCTTACCGGG
TTGGACTCAAGACGATAGTTACCGGATAAGGCGCAGCGGTCGGGCTGAACGGGGGGTTCGTGCACACAGC
CCAGCTTGGAGCGAACGACCTACACCGAACTGAGATACCTACAGCGTGAGCTATGAGAAAGCGCCACGCT
TCCCGAAGGGAGAAAGGCGGACAGGTATCCGGTAAGCGGCAGGGTCGGAACAGGAGAGCGCACGAGGGAG
CTTCCAGGGGGAAACGCCTGGTATCTTTATAGTCCTGTCGGGTTTCGCCACCTCTGACTTGAGCGTCGAT
TTTTGTGATGCTCGTCAGGGGGGCGGAGCCTATGGAAAAACGCCAGCAACGCGGCCTTTTTACGGTTCCT
GGCCTTTTGCTGGCCTTTTGCTCACATGTTCTTTCCTGCGTTATCCCCTGATTCTGTGGATAACCGTATT
ACCGCCTTTGAGTGAGCTGATACCGCTCGCCGCAGCCGAACGACCGAGCGCAGCGAGTCAGTGAGCGAGG
AAGCGGAAGAGCGCCCAATAC
