>Addgene plasmid #169963 | pDONR221 CARD8 FIIND | depositor partial sequence | sequence record 329288 | Insert sequence
ATGGGGCCTGAAGGAAATGTGGATGTTGAGTTGATTGATAAGAGCACAAACAGATACAGCGTTTGGTTCC
CCACTGCTGGCTGGTATCTGTGGTCAGCCACAGGCCTCGGCTTCCTGGTAAGGGATGAGGTCACAGTGAC
GATTGCGTTTGGTTCCTGGAGTCAGCACCTGGCCCTGGACCTGCAGCACCATGAACAGTGGCTGGTGGGC
GGCCCCTTGTTTGATGTCACTGCAGAGCCAGAGGAGGCTGTCGCCGAAATCCACCTCCCCCACTTCATCT
CCCTCCAAGCAGGTGAGGTGGACGTCTCCTGGTTTCTCGTTGCCCATTTTAAGAATGAAGGGATGGTCCT
GGAGCATCCAGCCCGGGTGGAGCCTTTCTATGCTGTCCTGGAAAGCCCCAGCTTCTCTCTGATGGGCATC
CTGCTGCGGATCGCCAGTGGGACTCGCCTCTCCATCCCCATCACTTCCAACACATTGATCTATTATCACC
CCCACCCCGAAGATATTAAGTTCCACTTGTACCTTGTCCCCAGCGACGCCTTGCTAACAAAGGCGATAGA
TGATGAGGAAGATCGCTTCCATGGTGTGCGCCTGCAGACTTCGCCCCCAATGGAACCCCTGAACTTTGGT
TCCAGTTATATTGTGTCTAATTCTGCTAACCTGAAAGTAATGCCCAAGGAGTTGAAATTGTCCTACAGGA
GCCCTGGAGAAATTCAGCACTTCTCAAAATTCTATGCTGGGCAGATGAAGGAACCCATTCAACTTGAGAT
TACTGAAAAAAGACATGGGACTTTGGTGTGGGATACTGAGGTGAAGCCA
